>Addgene plasmid #194437 | pUC57 β-Globin | addgene full sequence | sequence record 383161 | Addgene NGS Result
ACGTTGTAAAACGACGGCCAGTGAATTGACGCGTATTGGGATGGAACAATTAACCCTCACTAAAGGGAAC
GCGCAGCGATTCAGAACATCTTTGCCAAACTCGACTTTGAGTCGGTGGGCCTCGAGACCTTGACAAGATG
CTTGGTCGTCTATCCGTGGACTCAGCGGTACTTTGGTGGGTTTGGAAACCTATACAACACAGAGGCAATC
ATGGCTAACCCAAAAGTCAAAGCGCACGGTGTTGTGGTCCTCAAGGGACTGGAAAAGGCTCTCAATAACA
TGGACAATATCAAGAGCACCTATGCTTCTCTCAGCGAGCTTCATTCAGAGAAACTACAAGTCGACCCAGG
CAATTTCCGGCTGTTAGCGGACTGCCTGACCGTGGTGATCGCCACACGCATGAGGAGTGAGTTCACCCCG
GACATCCAAGCTGCTTGGCAGAAGTTCCTGTCTGTTGTTGTGTCAGCCCTCAGAAGGCCCTATAGTGAGT
CGTATTAGTTCCATCCCAATGGCGCGCCGAGCTTGGCGTAATCATGGTCATAGCTGTTTCCTGTGTGAAA
TTGTTATCCGCTCACAATTCCACACAACATACGAGCCGGAAGCATAAAGTGTAAAGCCTGGGGTGCCTAA
TGAGTGAGCTAACTCACATTAATTGCGTTGCGCTCACTGCCCGCTTTCCAGTCGGGAAACCTGTCGTGCC
AGCTGCATTAATGAATCGGCCAACGCGCGGGGAGAGGCGGTTTGCGTATTGGGCGCTCTTCCGCTTCCTC
GCTCACTGACTCGCTGCGCTCGGTCGTTCGGCTGCGGCGAGCGGTATCAGCTCACTCAAAGGCGGTAATA
CGGTTATCCACAGAATCAGGGGATAACGCAGGAAAGAACATGTGAGCAAAAGGCCAGCAAAAGGCCAGGA
ACCGTAAAAAGGCCGCGTTGCTGGCGTTTTTCCATAGGCTCCGCCCCCCTGACGAGCATCACAAAAATCG
ACGCTCAAGTCAGAGGTGGCGAAACCCGACAGGACTATAAAGATACCAGGCGTTTCCCCCTGGAAGCTCC
CTCGTGCGCTCTCCTGTTCCGACCCTGCCGCTTACCGGATACCTGTCCGCCTTTCTCCCTTCGGGAAGCG
TGGCGCTTTCTCATAGCTCACGCTGTAGGTATCTCAGTTCGGTGTAGGTCGTTCGCTCCAAGCTGGGCTG
TGTGCACGAACCCCCCGTTCAGCCCGACCGCTGCGCCTTATCCGGTAACTATCGTCTTGAGTCCAACCCG
GTAAGACACGACTTATCGCCACTGGCAGCAGCCACTGGTAACAGGATTAGCAGAGCGAGGTATGTAGGCG
GTGCTACAGAGTTCTTGAAGTGGTGGCCTAACTACGGCTACACTAGAAGAACAGTATTTGGTATCTGCGC
TCTGCTGAAGCCAGTTACCTTCGGAAAAAGAGTTGGTAGCTCTTGATCCGGCAAACAAACCACCGCTGGT
AGCGGTGGTTTTTTTGTTTGCAAGCAGCAGATTACGCGCAGAAAAAAAGGATCTCAAGAAGATCCTTTGA
TCTTTTCTACGGGGTCTGACGCTCAGTGGAACGAAAACTCACGTTAAGGGATTTTGGTCATGAGATTATC
AAAAAGGATCTTCACCTAGATCCTTTTAAATTAAAAATGAAGTTTTAAATCAATCTAAAGTATATATGAG
TAAACTTGGTCTGACAGTTACCAATGCTTAATCAGTGAGGCACCTATCTCAGCGATCTGTCTATTTCGTT
CATCCATAGTTGCCTGACTCCCCGTCGTGTAGATAACTACGATACGGGAGGGCTTACCATCTGGCCCCAG
TGCTGCAATGATACCGCGAGACCCACGCTCACCGGCTCCAGATTTATCAGCAATAAACCAGCCAGCCGGA
AGGGCCGAGCGCAGAAGTGGTCCTGCAACTTTATCCGCCTCCATCCAGTCTATTAATTGTTGCCGGGAAG
CTAGAGTAAGTAGTTCGCCAGTTAATAGTTTGCGCAACGTTGTTGCCATTGCTACAGGCATCGTGGTGTC
ACGCTCGTCGTTTGGTATGGCTTCATTCAGCTCCGGTTCCCAACGATCAAGGCGAGTTACATGATCCCCC
ATGTTGTGCAAAAAAGCGGTTAGCTCCTTCGGTCCTCCGATCGTTGTCAGAAGTAAGTTGGCCGCAGTGT
TATCACTCATGGTTATGGCAGCACTGCATAATTCTCTTACTGTCATGCCATCCGTAAGATGCTTTTCTGT
GACTGGTGAGTACTCAACCAAGTCATTCTGAGAATAGTGTATGCGGCGACCGAGTTGCTCTTGCCCGGCG
TCAATACGGGATAATACCGCGCCACATAGCAGAACTTTAAAAGTGCTCATCATTGGAAAACGTTCTTCGG
GGCGAAAACTCTCAAGGATCTTACCGCTGTTGAGATCCAGTTCGATGTAACCCACTCGTGCACCCAACTG
ATCTTCAGCATCTTTTACTTTCACCAGCGTTTCTGGGTGAGCAAAAACAGGAAGGCAAAATGCCGCAAAA
AAGGGAATAAGGGCGACACGGAAATGTTGAATACTCATACTCTTCCTTTTTCAATATTATTGAAGCATTT
ATCAGGGTTATTGTCTCATGAGCGGATACATATTTGAATGTATTTAGAAAAATAAACAAATAGGGGTTCC
GCGCACATTTCCCCGAAAAGTGCCACCTGACGTCTAAGAAACCATTATTATCATGACATTAACCTATAAA
AATAGGCGTATCACGAGGCCCTTTCGTCTCGCGCGTTTCGGTGATGACGGTGAAAACCTCTGACACATGC
AGCTCCCGGAGACGGTCACAGCTTGTCTGTAAGCGGATGCCGGGAGCAGACAAGCCCGTCAGGGCGCGTC
AGCGGGTGTTGGCGGGTGTCGGGGCTGGCTTAACTATGCGGCATCAGAGCAGATTGTACTGAGAGTGCAC
CATATGCGGTGTGAAATACCGCACAGATGCGTAAGGAGAAAATACCGCATCAGGCGCCATTCGCCATTCA
GGCTGCGCAACTGTTGGGAAGGGCGATCGGTGCGGGCCTCTTCGCTATTACGCCAGCTGGCGAAAGGGGG
ATGTGCTGCAAGGCGATTAAGTTGGGTAACGCCAGGGTTTTCCCAGTCACG
Features (pLannotate 1.2.2; 13 found; start..end, strand, type, name):
     48..66      +  promoter       T3 promoter: promoter for bacteriophage T3 RNA polymerase
     67..483     +  CDS            hbb2 (fragment): HBB2_ARCGL - Experimental evidence at protein level: Swiss-Prot protein existence level 1. Involved in oxygen transport from gills to the various peripheral tissues. From Arctogadus glacialis (Arctic cod).
    479..497     -  promoter       T7 promoter: promoter for bacteriophage T7 RNA polymerase
    561..577     -  protein_bind   lac operator: The lac repressor binds to the lac operator to inhibit transcription in E. coli. This inhibition can be relieved by adding lactose or isopropyl-β-D-thiogalactopyranoside (IPTG). lac repressor encoded by lacI
    585..615     -  promoter       lac promoter: promoter for the E. coli lac operon
    630..651     -  protein_bind   CAP binding site: CAP binding activates transcription in the presence of cAMP. E. coli catabolite activator protein
    664..756     -  CDS            lacI (fragment): lac repressor; lacI; The lac repressor binds to the lac operator to inhibit transcription in E. coli. This inhibition can be relieved by adding lactose or isopropyl-β-D-thiogalactopyranoside (IPTG).
    939..1527    -  rep_origin     ori: high-copy-number ColE1/pMB1/pBR322/pUC origin of replication
   1698..2558    -  CDS            AmpR: β-lactamase; bla; confers resistance to ampicillin, carbenicillin, and related antibiotics
   2559..2663    -  promoter       AmpR promoter: bla
   2758..2793    +  CDS            rop (fragment): Rop protein, which maintains plasmids at low copy number; rop
   2895..2994    +  misc_feature   bom (fragment): basis of mobility region from pBR322
   3000..26      -  CDS            lacZα (fragment) (across the origin): LacZα fragment of β-galactosidase; lacZ fragment
