[The description below was written by a language model from this plasmid's Addgene catalogue record and pLannotate feature annotations shown in this document.]
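Description:
pUC57 β-Globin is a small (about 3.1 kb) bacterial cloning plasmid built on the pUC57 backbone and deposited as a template for making in situ hybridization probes. It is propagated in E. coli at high copy number from the pUC-type ColE1/pMB1 origin and selected with ampicillin through the β-lactamase (AmpR) gene and its native promoter. The remaining annotated backbone features are typical pUC leftovers with no role in the plasmid's intended use: lac promoter, lac operator and CAP binding site, a split lacZα fragment, and short lacI, rop and bom remnants.

The insert is a zebrafish (Danio rerio) β-globin fragment of roughly 400 bp, cloned by restriction enzymes between HindIII and BamHI sites that were both destroyed in the process. The automated annotation labels this region as a fragment of hbb2 from Arctic cod. This is a best-match homology call to a related fish β-globin rather than the actual source, which the catalogue entry gives as zebrafish. The fragment is flanked directly by a forward-facing T3 promoter on one side and an inward-facing T7 promoter on the other, so the two bacteriophage promoters converge on the insert. This lets either strand be transcribed in vitro with the matching phage RNA polymerase. Given the annotated orientation of the coding fragment, T7 should produce the antisense riboprobe that detects β-globin mRNA, and T3 the sense-strand control. The record does not describe a specific experimental use beyond probe generation, though β-globin transcripts mark erythroid cells and the plasmid comes from a study of zebrafish development.
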