Addgene plasmid #194437: pUC57 β-Globin
Purpose: In Situ hybridization probes
Depositing lab: Christopher Sansam. Depositing organization: Oklahoma Medical Research Foundation. Publication: Zebrafish Rif1 impacts zygotic genome activation, replication timing, and sex determination. Masser EA, Noble TD, Siefert JC, Goins D, Sansam CG, Sansam CL. eLife 2023 (Reviewed Preprint) 12:RP87671 10.7554/eLife.87671.1.
Backbone
  Vector backbone: pUC57
  Vector type: In situ Hybridization
Growth in bacteria
  Bacterial resistance: Ampicillin, 100 μg/mL
  Growth temperature: 37°C
  Growth strain: DH5alpha
  Copy number: High Copy
Gene/Insert
  Gene/Insert name: β-globin
  Species: D. rerio (zebrafish)
  Cloning method: Restriction Enzyme; 5′ cloning site HindIII (destroyed during cloning); 3′ cloning site BamHI (destroyed during cloning)
  Sequencing primers: 5′ ACC CTC ACT AAA GGG AAC GCG CAG CGA TTC AGA ACA T; 3′ ACG ACT CAC TAT AGG GCC TTC TGA GGG CTG ACA CAA CA
Terms and licenses: Academic/Nonprofit Terms; Industry Terms: Not Available to Industry
Depositor comments: Please visit https://www.biorxiv.org/content/10.1101/2022.10.21.512903v1 for preprint.
How to cite: pUC57 β-Globin was a gift from Christopher Sansam (Addgene plasmid # 194437 ; http://n2t.net/addgene:194437 ; RRID:Addgene_194437)
